Addgene plasmid #147883: pnYC-NpM-HsNot1iso1_1833-2361-F2353D_W
Purpose: Bacterial Expression of HsNot1iso1_1833-2361-F2353D
Depositing lab: Elisa Izaurralde. Depositing organization: Max Planck Institute for Developmental Biology. Publication: A DDX6-CNOT1 complex and W-binding pockets in CNOT9 reveal direct links between miRNA target recognition and silencing. Chen Y, Boland A, Kuzuoglu-Ozturk D, Bawankar P, Loh B, Chang CT, Weichenrieder O, Izaurralde E. Mol Cell. 2014 Jun 5;54(5):737-50. doi: 10.1016/j.molcel.2014.03.034. Epub 2014 Apr 24. PubMed 24768540.
Backbone
  Vector backbone: Unknown
  Vector type: Bacterial Expression
Growth in bacteria
  Bacterial resistance: Chloramphenicol, 25 μg/mL
  Growth temperature: 37°C
  Growth strain: DH5alpha
  Copy number: Low Copy
Gene/Insert
  Gene/Insert name: HsNot1iso1_1833-2361-F2353D
  Species: H. sapiens (human)
  Entrez Gene: CNOT1 (a.k.a. AD-005, CDC39, HPE12, NOT1, NOT1H, VIBOS)
  Cloning method: Unknown
Terms and licenses: Academic/Nonprofit Terms; Industry Terms: Not Available to Industry
Depositor comments: Plasmids from this collection were made available to the research community and donated after the lab closed. Please note that the sequence provided by the depositing laboratory may be theoretical/predicted or based on Sanger sequencing results. There may be discrepancies between sequencing results obtained by Addgene and the depositor sequence. If an Addgene verified sequence is not available, please contact before placing your order to request that our lab fully sequence the plasmid.
How to cite: pnYC-NpM-HsNot1iso1_1833-2361-F2353D_W was a gift from Elisa Izaurralde (Addgene plasmid # 147883 ; http://n2t.net/addgene:147883 ; RRID:Addgene_147883)
