[The description below was written by a language model from this plasmid's Addgene catalogue record and pLannotate feature annotations shown in this document.]
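Description:
pnYC-NpM-HsNot1iso1_1833-2361-F2353D_W is a 7,079-nt bacterial expression plasmid for producing a C-terminal fragment of human CNOT1 (isoform 1, residues 1833–2361), carrying an F2353D point substitution, in E. coli. The catalogue lists the backbone as unknown, but the annotated features point to a pACYC-like architecture. These include a p15A origin of replication, a chloramphenicol acetyltransferase gene driven by its own cat promoter, and scattered remnants of a disrupted tetracycline resistance gene with its tet promoter. The p15A origin gives low-to-medium copy number and is compatible with ColE1-type plasmids, so the vector can be maintained alongside a second expression plasmid for co-expression of binding partners. Selection is by chloramphenicol.

The expression cassette is a standard T7 system. A T7 promoter followed by a lac operator allows IPTG-inducible transcription in hosts that supply T7 RNA polymerase, and a phage T7 gene 10 ribosome binding site drives translation. The open reading frame begins with a cytosolic maltose-binding protein lacking its signal sequence, which serves as an N-terminal solubility and affinity tag, followed by the CNOT1 fragment. The annotation tool matched this fragment to the mouse orthologue, but the record gives the species as human. A T7 terminator closes the unit, and the short gene 10B-derived match just upstream of it is probably vector sequence rather than a functional tag.

CNOT1 is the scaffold subunit of the CCR4-NOT deadenylase complex. The associated work concerns CNOT1 interactions in miRNA-mediated silencing, so this mutant is presumably intended for recombinant protein production in binding or structural studies. The record does not state what effect F2353D is expected to have.
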