Features (pLannotate 1.2.2; 18 found; start..end, strand, type, name):
    739..834     -  CDS            resD (fragment): REDF_ECOLI - Also known as D. Protein inferred from homology: Swiss-Prot protein existence level 3. Acts as a repressor of transcription and as a site-specific resolvase that cleaves at the RfsF site. From Escherichia coli (strain K12).
    824..881     +  CDS            TcR (fragment): tetracycline efflux protein; tet; confers resistance to tetracycline
    878..971     -  CDS            TcR (fragment): tetracycline efflux protein; tet; confers resistance to tetracycline
   1475..2375    -  CDS            TcR (fragment): tetracycline efflux protein; tet; confers resistance to tetracycline
   2402..2420    +  promoter       T7 promoter: promoter for bacteriophage T7 RNA polymerase
   2421..2445    +  protein_bind   lac operator: The lac repressor binds to the lac operator to inhibit transcription in E. coli. This inhibition can be relieved by adding lactose or isopropyl-β-D-thiogalactopyranoside (IPTG). lac repressor encoded by lacI
   2460..2482    +  RBS            RBS: efficient ribosome binding site from bacteriophage T7 gene 10 (Olins and Rangwala, 1989)
   2493..3589    +  CDS            MBP (fragment): maltose binding protein from E. coli; malE (mutated); This version of the gene does not encode a signal sequence, so MBP will remain in the cytosol.
   3623..5227    +  CDS            Cnot1 (fragment): CNOT1_MOUSE - Also known as Kiaa1007. Experimental evidence at protein level: Swiss-Prot protein existence level 1. Scaffolding component of the CCR4-NOT complex which is one of the major cellular mRNA deadenylases and is linked to various cellular processes including bulk mRNA degradation, miRNA-mediated repression, translational repression during translational initiation and general transcription regulation. Additional complex functions may be a consequence of its influence on mRNA expression. Its scaffolding function implies its interaction with the catalytic complex module and diverse RNA-
   5268..5317    +  CDS            SET1 (fragment): solubility-enhancement tag derived from T7 phage gene 10B
   5325..5372    +  terminator     T7 terminator: transcription terminator for bacteriophage T7 RNA polymerase
   5395..5499    -  CDS            TcR (fragment): tetracycline efflux protein; tet; confers resistance to tetracycline
   5547..5575    -  promoter       tet promoter: E. coli promoter for tetracycline efflux protein gene
   5687..6232    +  rep_origin     p15A ori: Plasmids containing the medium-copy-number p15A origin of replication can be propagated in E. coli cells that contain a second plasmid with the ColE1 origin.
   6320..6375    +  rep_origin     RSF ori (fragment): Plasmids containing the RSF 1030 origin of replication can be propagated in E. coli cells that contain additional plasmids with compatible origins.
   6494..6637    -  mobile_element IS1 (fragment): prokaryotic transposable element IS1
   6758..6860    +  promoter       cat promoter: promoter of the E. coli cat gene encoding chloramphenicol acetyltransferase
   6861..441     +  CDS            CmR (across the origin): chloramphenicol acetyltransferase; cat; confers resistance to chloramphenicol
>Addgene plasmid #147883 | pnYC-NpM-HsNot1iso1_1833-2361-F2353D_W | depositor full sequence | sequence record 290330 | Full Sequence
GGTATGGCAATGAAAGACGGTGAGCTGGTGATATGGGATAGTGTTCACCCTTGTTACACCGTTTTCCATG
AGCAAACTGAAACGTTTTCATCGCTCTGGAGTGAATACCACGACGATTTCCGGCAGTTTCTACACATATA
TTCGCAAGATGTGGCGTGTTACGGTGAAAACCTGGCCTATTTCCCTAAAGGGTTTATTGAGAATATGTTT
TTCGTCTCAGCCAATCCCTGGGTGAGTTTCACCAGTTTTGATTTAAACGTGGCCAATATGGACAACTTCT
TCGCCCCCGTTTTCACCATGGGCAAATATTATACGCAAGGCGACAAGGTGCTGATGCCGCTGGCGATTCA
GGTTCATCATGCCGTCTGTGATGGCTTCCATGTCGGCAGAATGCTTAATGAATTACAACAGTACTGCGAT
GAGTGGCAGGGCGGGGCGTAATTTTTTTAAGGCAGTTATTGGTGCCCTTAAACGCCTGGTGCTACGCCTG
AATAAGTGATAATAAGCGGATGAATGGCAGAAATTCGAAAGCAAATTCGACCCGGTCGTCGGTTCAGGGC
AGGGTCGTTAAATAGCCGCTTATGTCTATTGCTGGTTTACCGGTTTATTGACTACCGGAAGCAGTGTGAC
CGTGTGCTTCTCAAATGCCTGAGGCCAGTTTGCTCAGGCTCTCCCCGTGGAGGTAATAATTGACGATATG
ATCATTTATTCTGCCTCCCAGAGCCTGATAAAAACGGTTAGCGCTTCGTTAATACAGATGTAGGTGTTCC
ACAGGGTAGCCAGCAGCATCCTGCGATGCAGATCCGGAACATAATGGTGCAGGGCGCTTGTTTCGGCGTG
GGTATGGTGGCAGGCCCCGTGGCCGGGGGACTGTTGGGCGCTGCCGGCACCTGTCCTACGAGTTGCATGA
TAAAGAAGACAGTCATAAGTGCGGCGACGATAGTCATGCCCCGCGCCCACCGGAAGGAGCTACCGGACAG
CGGTGCGGACTGTTGTAACTCAGAATAAGAAATGAGGCCGCTCATGGCGTTGACTCTCAGTCATAGTATC
GTGGTATCACCGGTTGGTTCCACTCTCTGTTGCGGGCAACTTCAGCAGCACGTAGGGGACTTCCGCGTTT
CCAGACTTTACGAAACACGGAAACCGAAGACCATTCATGTTGTTGCTCAGGTCGCAGACGTTTTGCAGCA
GCAGTCGCTTCACGTTCGCTCGCGTATCGGTGATTCATTCTGCTAACCAGTAAGGCAACCCCGCCAGCCT
AGCCGGGTCCTCAACGACAGGAGCACGATCATGCGCACCCGTGGCCAGGACCCAACGCTGCCCGAGATGC
GCCGCGTGCGGCTGCTGGAGATGGCGGACGCGATGGATATGTTCTGCCAAGGGTTGGTTTGCGCATTCAC
AGTTCTCCGCAAGAATTGATTGGCTCCAATTCTTGGAGTGGTGAATCCGTTAGCGAGGTGCCGCCGGCTT
CCATTCAGGTCGAGGTGGCCCGGCTCCATGCACCGCGACGCAACGCGGGGAGGCAGACAAGGTATAGGGC
GGCGCCTACAATCCATGCCAACCCGTTCCATGTGCTCGCCGAGGCGGCATAAATCGCCGTGACGATCAGC
GGTCCAGTGATCGAAGTTAGGCTGGTAAGAGCCGCGAGCGATCCTTGAAGCTGTCCCTGATGGTCGTCAT
CTACCTGCCTGGACAGCATGGCCTGCAACGCGGGCATCCCGATGCCGCCGGAAGCGAGAAGAATCATAAT
GGGGAAGGCCATCCAGCCTCGCGTCGCGAACGCCAGCAAGACGTAGCCCAGCGCGTCGGCCGCCATGCCG
GCGATAATGGCCTGCTTCTCGCCGAAACGTTTGGTGGCGGGACCAGTGACGAAGGCTTGAGCGAGGGCGT
GCAAGATTCCGAATACCGCAAGCGACAGGCCGATCATCGTCGCGCTCCAGCGAAAGCGGTCCTCGCCGAA
AATGACCCAGAGCGCTGCCGGCACCTGTCCTACGAGTTGCATGATAAAGAAGACAGTCATAAGTGCGGCG
ACGATAGTCATGCCCCGCGCCCACCGGAAGGAGCTGACTGGGTTGAAGGCTCTCAAGGGCATCGGTCGAC
GCTCTCCCTTATGCGACTCCTGCATTAGGAAGCAGCCCAGTAGTAGGTTGAGGCCGTTGAGCACCGCCGC
CGCAAGGAATGGTGCATGCAAGGAGATGGCGCCCAACAGTCCCCCGGCCACGGGGCCTGCCACCATACCC
ACGCCGAAACAAGCGCTCATGAGCCCGAAGTGGCGAGCCCGATCTTCCCCATCGGTGATGTCGGCGATAT
AGGCGCCAGCAACCGCACCTGTGGCGCCGGTGATGCCGGCCACGATGCGTCCGGCGTAGAGGATCAGACT
AAGATCTCGATCCCGCGAAATTAATACGACTCACTATAGGGGAATTGTGAGCGGATAACAATTCCCCACT
AGTAATAATTTTGTTTAACTTTAAGAAGGAGATATACCATGGAAACTGAAGAAGGTAAACTGGTAATCTG
GATTAACGGCGATAAAGGCTATAACGGTCTCGCTGAAGTCGGTAAGAAATTCGAGAAAGATACCGGAATT
AAAGTCACCGTTGAGCATCCGGATAAACTGGAAGAGAAATTCCCACAGGTTGCGGCAACTGGCGATGGCC
CTGACATTATCTTCTGGGCACACGACCGCTTTGGTGGCTACGCTCAATCTGGCCTGTTGGCTGAAATCAC
CCCGGACAAAGCGTTCCAGGACAAGCTGTATCCGTTTACCTGGGATGCCGTACGTTACAACGGCAAGCTG
ATTGCTTACCCGATCGCTGTTGAAGCGTTATCGCTGATTTATAACAAAGACCTGCTGCCGAACCCGCCAA
AAACCTGGGAAGAGATCCCGGCGCTGGATAAAGAACTGAAAGCGAAAGGTAAGAGCGCCCTGATGTTCAA
CCTGCAAGAACCGTACTTCACCTGGCCGCTGATTGCTGCTGACGGGGGTTATGCGTTCAAGTATGAAAAC
GGCAAGTACGACATTAAAGACGTGGGCGTGGATAACGCTGGCGCGAAAGCGGGTCTGACCTTCCTGGTTG
ACCTGATTAAAAACAAACACATGAATGCAGACACCGATTACTCCATCGCAGAAGCTGCCTTTAATAAAGG
CGAAACAGCGATGACCATCAACGGCCCGTGGGCATGGTCCAACATCGACACCAGCAAAGTGAATTATGGT
GTAACGGTACTGCCGACCTTCAAGGGTCAACCATCCAAACCGTTCGTTGGCGTGCTGAGCGCAGGTATTA
ACGCCGCCAGTCCGAACAAAGAGCTGGCAAAAGAGTTCCTCGAAAACTATCTGCTGACTGATGAAGGTCT
GGAAGCGGTTAATAAAGACAAACCGCTGGGTGCCGTAGCGCTGAAGTCTTACGAGGAAGAGTTGGCGAAA
GATCCACGTATTGCCGCCACGATGGAAAACGCCCAGAAAGGTGAAATCATGCCGAACATCCCGCAGATGT
CCGCTTTCTGGTATGCCGTGCGTACTGCGGTGATCAACGCCGCCAGCGGTCGTCAGACTGTCGATGAAGC
CCTTAAAGACGCGCAGACTGGTACCGGCAGCGGCCTGGAAGTTCTGTTCCAGGGGCCCCATATGCTCGAG
CATTCTGGGATCTCTCAAGCCTCAGAGTATGATGACCCTCCAGGCCTGAGGGAGAAGGCAGAGTATCTTC
TGAGGGAATGGGTGAATCTCTACCATTCAGCAGCAGCTGGCCGCGACAGTACCAAAGCTTTCTCTGCATT
TGTTGGACAGATGCACCAGCAAGGAATACTGAAGACCGATGATCTCATAACAAGGTTCTTTCGTCTGTGT
ACTGAAATGTGTGTTGAAATCAGTTACCGTGCTCAGGCTGAGCAGCAGCACAATCCTGCTGCCAATCCCA
CCATGATCCGAGCCAAGTGCTATCACAACCTGGATGCCTTTGTTCGACTCATTGCACTGCTCGTGAAACA
CTCAGGGGAGGCCACCAACACTGTCACAAAGATTAATCTGCTGAACAAGGTCCTTGGTATAGTAGTGGGA
GTTCTCCTTCAGGATCATGATGTTCGTCAGAGTGAATTTCAGCAACTTCCCTACCATCGAATTTTTATCA
TGCTTCTCTTGGAACTCAATGCACCTGAGCATGTGTTGGAAACCATTAATTTCCAGACACTTACAGCTTT
CTGCAATACATTCCACATCTTGAGGCCTACCAAAGCTCCTGGCTTTGTATATGCCTGGCTTGAACTGATT
TCCCATCGGATATTTATTGCAAGAATGCTGGCACATACGCCACAGCAGAAGGGGTGGCCTATGTATGCAC
AGCTACTGATTGATTTATTCAAATATTTAGCGCCTTTCCTTAGAAATGTGGAACTCACCAAACCTATGCA
AATCCTCTACAAGGGCACTTTAAGAGTGCTGCTGGTTCTTTTGCATGATTTCCCAGAGTTCCTTTGTGAT
TACCATTATGGGTTCTGTGATGTGATCCCACCTAATTGTATCCAGTTAAGAAATTTGATCCTGAGTGCCT
TTCCAAGAAACATGAGGCTCCCCGACCCATTCACTCCTAATCTAAAGGTGGACATGTTGAGTGAAATTAA
CATTGCTCCCCGGATTCTCACCAATTTCACTGGAGTAATGCCACCTCAGTTCAAAAAGGATTTGGATTCC
TATCTTAAAACTCGATCACCAGTCACTTTCCTGTCTGATCTGCGCAGCAACCTACAGGTATCCAATGAAC
CTGGGAATCGCTACAACCTCCAGCTCATCAATGCACTGGTGCTCTATGTCGGGACTCAGGCCATTGCGCA
CATCCACAACAAGGGCAGCACACCTTCAATGAGCACCATCACTCACTCAGCACACATGGATATCTTCCAG
AATTTGGCTGTGGACTTGGACACTGAGGGTCGCTATCTCTTTTTGAATGCAATTGCAAATCAGCTCCGGT
ACCCAAATAGCCACACTCACTACTTCAGTTGCACCATGCTGTACCTTTTTGCAGAGGCCAATACGGAAGC
CATCCAAGAACAGATCACAAGAGTTCTCTTGGAACGGTTGATTGTAAATAGGCCACATCCTTGGGGTCTT
CTTATTACCTTCATTGAGCTGATTAAAAACCCAGCGTTTAAGTTCTGGAACCATGAATTTGTACACTGTG
CCCCAGAAATCGAAAAGTTAGATCAGTCGGTCGCACAGTGCTGCATGTAAGGATCCTAATAGTCTAGAGC
TAGCCCTAGGAGATCCGGCTGCTAACAAAGCCCGAAAGGAAGCTGAGTTGGCTGCTGCCACCGCTGAGCA
ATAACTAGCATAACCCCTTGGGGCCTCTAAACGGGTCTTGAGGGGTTTTTTGCTGAAAGGAGGAACTATA
TCCGGATATCCCGCAAGAGGCCCGGCAGTACCGGCATAACCAAGCCTATGCCTACAGCATCCAGGGTGAC
GGTGCCGAGGATGACGATGAGCGCATTGTTAGATTTCATACACGGTGCCTGACTGCGTTAGCAATTTAAC
TGTGATAAACTACCGCATTAAAGCTTATCGATGATAAGCTGTCAAACATGAGAATTACAACTTATATCGT
ATGGGGCTGACTTCAGGTGCTACATTTGAAGAGATAAATTGCACTGAAATCAAGAAATATTTTATCTGAT
TAATAAGATGATCTTCTTGAGATCGTTTTGGTCTGCGCGTAATCTCTTGCTCTGAAAACGAAAAAACCGC
CTTGCAGGGCGGTTTTTCGAAGGTTCTCTGAGCTACCAACTCTTTGAACCGAGGTAACTGGCTTGGAGGA
GCGCAGTCACCAAAACTTGTCCTTTCAGTTTAGCCTTAACCGGCGCATGACTTCAAGACTAACTCCTCTA
AATCAATTACCAGTGGCTGCTGCCAGTGGTGCTTTTGCATGTCTTTCCGGGTTGGACTCAAGACGATAGT
TACCGGATAAGGCGCAGCGGTCGGACTGAACGGGGGGTTCGTGCATACAGTCCAGCTTGGAGCGAACTGC
CTACCCGGAACTGAGTGTCAGGCGTGGAATGAGACAAACGCGGCCATAACAGCGGAATGACACCGGTAAA
CCGAAAGGCAGGAACAGGAGAGCGCACGAGGGAGCCGCCAGGGGGAAACGCCTGGTATCTTTATAGTCCT
GTCGGGTTTCGCCACCACTGATTTGAGCGTCAGATTTCGTGATGCTTGTCAGGGGGGCGGAGCCTATGGA
AAAACGGCTTTGCCGCGGCCCTCTCACTTCCCTGTTAAGTATCTTCCTGGCATCTTCCAGGAAATCTCCG
CCCCGTTCGTAAGCCATTTCCGCTCGCCGCAGTCGAACGACCGAGCGTAGCGAGTCAGTGAGCGAGGAAG
CGGAATATATCCTGTATCACATATTCTGCTGACGCACCGGTGCAGCCTTTTTTCTCCTGCCACATGAAGC
ACTTCACTGACACCCTCATCAGTGCCAACATAGTAAGCCAGTATACACTCCCCTAGCGCTGATGTCCGGC
GGTGCTTTTGCCGTTACGCACCACCCCGTCAGTAGCTGAACAGGAGGGACAGCTGATAGAAACAGAAGCC
ACTGGAGCACCTCAAAAACACCATCATACACTAAATCAGTAAGTTGGCAGCATCACCCGACGCACTTTGC
GCCGAATAAATACCTGTGACGGAAGATCACTTCGCAGAATAAATAAATCCTGGTGTCCCTGTTGATACCG
GGAAGCCCTGGGCCAACTTTTGGCGAAAATGAGACGTTGATCGGCACGTAAGAGGTTCCAACTTTCACCA
TAATGAAATAAGATCACTACCGGGCGTATTTTTTGAGTTATCGAGATTTTCAGGAGCTAAGGAAGCTAAA
ATGGAGAAAAAAATCACTGGATATACCACCGTTGATATATCCCAATGGCATCGTAAAGAACATTTTGAGG
CATTTCAGTCAGTTGCTCAATGTACCTATAACCAGACCGTTCAGCTGGATATTACGGCCTTTTTAAAGAC
CGTAAAGAAAAATAAGCACAAGTTTTATCCGGCCTTTATTCACATTCTTGCCCGCCTGATGAATGCTCAT
CCGGAATTC
